Addgene plasmid #109775: pHH0103_AKT1_Pkinase
Purpose: Protein expression and purification of AKT1_Pkinase
Depositing lab: Sachdev Sidhu. Depositing organization: University of Toronto. Publication: Large-scale survey and database of high affinity ligands for peptide recognition modules. Teyra J, Kelil A, Jain S, Helmy M, Jajodia R, Hooda Y, Gu J, D'Cruz AA, Nicholson SE, Min J, Sudol M, Kim PM, Bader GD, Sidhu SS. Mol Syst Biol. 2020 Dec;16(12):e9310. doi: 10.15252/msb.20199310. PubMed 33438817.
Backbone
  Vector backbone: pHH0103
  Vector type: Bacterial Expression
Growth in bacteria
  Bacterial resistance: Ampicillin, 100 μg/mL
  Growth temperature: 37°C
  Growth strain: DH5alpha
  Copy number: Low Copy
Gene/Insert
  Gene/Insert name: AKT1_Pkinase
  Species: H. sapiens (human)
  Entrez Gene: AKT1 (a.k.a. AKT, PKB, PKB-ALPHA, PRKBA, RAC, RAC-ALPHA)
  Cloning method: Restriction Enzyme; 5′ cloning site Sfi1 (unknown if destroyed); 3′ cloning site Not1 (unknown if destroyed)
Terms and licenses: Academic/Nonprofit Terms; Industry Terms: Not Available to Industry
How to cite: pHH0103_AKT1_Pkinase was a gift from Sachdev Sidhu (Addgene plasmid # 109775 ; http://n2t.net/addgene:109775 ; RRID:Addgene_109775)
