[The description below was written by a language model from this plasmid's Addgene catalogue record and pLannotate feature annotations shown in this document.]
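Description:
pHH0103_AKT1_Pkinase is a 7.6 kb bacterial expression plasmid built on the pHH0103 backbone for producing and purifying the protein kinase domain of human AKT1 in E. coli. It is selected with ampicillin through a β-lactamase (AmpR) gene under its own promoter and replicates from a ColE1/pBR322-type origin. The catalogue lists it as low copy, and the feature table shows a pBR322 bom site. The rop gene appears only as two fragments flanking an inserted f1 phage origin, which could allow single-stranded DNA production with helper phage.

The expression cassette is driven by the hybrid tac promoter with a downstream lac operator. The plasmid also carries lacI under the lacIq promoter, so transcription is held off by lac repressor and induced with IPTG. The open reading frame begins with a 6xHis tag followed by Schistosoma japonicum glutathione S-transferase, and continues into an annotated AKT1 fragment of about 920 bp, corresponding to the Pkinase domain rather than the full-length protein. The insert was cloned between SfiI and NotI sites. The expected product is therefore a His-GST-AKT1 kinase domain fusion that can be captured on nickel or glutathione resins, although the record does not annotate a protease cleavage site between tag and insert.

An fd phage terminator follows the insert. Beyond it lie fragments of M13 gene III and of the tetracycline resistance gene and promoter. These look like non-functional remnants of a phagemid or pBR322-derived ancestor and not part of the payload. The construct belongs to a collection of domain expression clones associated with a large-scale survey of ligands for peptide recognition modules.
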