Features (pLannotate 1.2.2; 21 found; start..end, strand, type, name):
      1..29      +  promoter       tac promoter: strong E. coli promoter; hybrid between the trp and lac UV5 promoters
     37..53      +  protein_bind   lac operator: The lac repressor binds to the lac operator to inhibit transcription in E. coli. This inhibition can be relieved by adding lactose or isopropyl-β-D-thiogalactopyranoside (IPTG). lac repressor encoded by lacI
    138..155     +  CDS            6xHis: 6xHis affinity tag
    171..824     +  CDS            GST26_SCHJA: Experimental evidence at protein level: Swiss-Prot protein existence level 1. GST isoenzymes appear to play a central role in the parasite detoxification system. Other functions are also suspected including a role in increasing the solubility of haematin in the parasite gut. From Schistosoma japonicum (Blood fluke).
    894..1814    +  CDS            AKT1 (fragment): AKT1_HUMAN - Also known as PKB, RAC. Experimental evidence at protein level: Swiss-Prot protein existence level 1. AKT1 is one of 3 closely related serine/threonine-protein kinases (AKT1, AKT2 and AKT3) called the AKT kinase, and which regulate many processes including metabolism, proliferation, cell survival, growth and angiogenesis (PubMed:15526160, PubMed:11882383, PubMed:21620960, PubMed:21432781). This is mediated through serine and/or threonine phosphorylation of a range of downstream substrates (PubMed:15526160, PubMed:11882383, PubMed:21620960, PubMed:21432781). Over 100 substrate cand
   1830..1877    +  terminator     fd terminator (sequence withheld): central terminator from bacteriophage fd (Otsuka and Kunisawa, 1982)
   1882..2094    +  CDS            M13 gene III (fragment) (sequence partly withheld): pIII; III; minor coat protein
   2109..2579    +  CDS            M13 gene III (fragment) (sequence partly withheld): pIII; III; minor coat protein
   2601..2671    +  CDS            TcR (fragment): tetracycline efflux protein; tet; confers resistance to tetracycline
   2913..3293    -  CDS            YPB1_ECOLX: Protein predicted: Swiss-Prot protein existence level 4. From Escherichia coli.
   3310..3461    +  CDS            rop (fragment): Rop protein, which maintains plasmids at low copy number; rop
   3497..3925    -  rep_origin     f1 ori (sequence partly withheld): f1 bacteriophage origin of replication; arrow indicates direction of (+) strand synthesis
   3934..3973    +  CDS            rop (fragment): Rop protein, which maintains plasmids at low copy number; rop
   4075..4215    +  misc_feature   bom: basis of mobility region from pBR322
   4401..4988    -  rep_origin     ori: high-copy-number ColE1/pMB1/pBR322/pUC origin of replication
   5159..6019    -  CDS            AmpR: β-lactamase; bla; confers resistance to ampicillin, carbenicillin, and related antibiotics
   6020..6124    -  promoter       AmpR promoter: bla
   6233..6310    +  promoter       lacIq promoter: lacI (mutant); In the lacIq allele, a single base change in the promoter boosts expression of the lacI gene about 10-fold.
   6311..7393    +  CDS            lacI: lac repressor; lacI; The lac repressor binds to the lac operator to inhibit transcription in E. coli. This inhibition can be relieved by adding lactose or isopropyl-β-D-thiogalactopyranoside (IPTG).
   7406..7427    +  protein_bind   CAP binding site: CAP binding activates transcription in the presence of cAMP. E. coli catabolite activator protein
   7446..7463    +  promoter       tet promoter (fragment): E. coli promoter for tetracycline efflux protein gene
>Addgene plasmid #109775 | pHH0103_AKT1_Pkinase | addgene full sequence | sequence record 212752 | Addgene NGS Result
TTGACAATTAATCATCGGCTCGTATAATGTGTGGAATTGTGAGCGGATAACAATTTCACACAGGAAACAG
CCAGTCCGTTTAGGTGTTTTCACGAGCACTTCACCAACAAGGACCATAGATTATGAAAATCGAAGAACAC
CATCACCATCACCATTCCAGCGGTAAGCTTATGTCCCCTATACTAGGTTATTGGAAAATTAAGGGCCTTG
TGCAACCCACTCGACTTCTTTTGGAATATCTTGAAGAAAAATATGAAGAGCATTTGTATGAGCGCGATGA
AGGTGATAAATGGCGAAACAAAAAGTTTGAATTGGGTTTGGAGTTTCCCAATCTTCCTTATTATATTGAT
GGTGATGTTAAATTAACACAGTCTATGGCCATCATACGTTATATAGCTGACAAGCACAACATGTTGGGTG
GTTGTCCAAAAGAGCGTGCAGAGATTTCAATGCTTGAAGGAGCGGTTTTGGATATTAGATACGGTGTTTC
GAGAATTGCATATAGTAAAGACTTTGAAACTCTCAAAGTTGATTTTCTTAGCAAGCTACCTGAAATGCTG
AAAATGTTCGAAGATCGTTTATGTCATAAAACATATTTAAATGGTGATCATGTAACCCATCCTGACTTCA
TGTTGTATGACGCTCTTGATGTTGTTTTATACATGGACCCAATGTGCCTGGATGCGTTCCCAAAATTAGT
TTGTTTTAAAAAACGTATTGAAGCTATCCCACAAATTGATAAGTACTTGAAATCCAGCAAGTATATAGCA
TGGCCTTTGCAGGGCTGGCAAGCCACGTTTGGTGGTGGCGACCATCCTCCAAAATCGGATCTGGAAGTTC
TGTTCCAGGGGCCCCTGTCCAGCGGTCTGGTTCCGCGTGGTTCCGGTACCGCGGCCCAGCCGGCCCGTGT
TACGATGAATGAATTCGAGTACCTGAAACTGCTGGGCAAGGGCACCTTTGGTAAAGTAATCCTGGTCAAA
GAAAAAGCGACCGGCCGCTACTACGCCATGAAGATCCTGAAGAAAGAAGTAATTGTAGCTAAAGACGAAG
TTGCGCACACCCTGACGGAAAACCGTGTGCTGCAAAACTCCCGTCATCCTTTCCTGACCGCCCTGAAATA
CTCCTTTCAGACCCACGATCGTCTGTGCTTCGTTATGGAATATGCGAACGGCGGTGAACTGTTTTTCCAT
CTGTCTCGTGAACGCGTTTTCTCCGAGGACCGTGCACGCTTCTATGGTGCAGAGATCGTATCTGCTCTGG
ACTACCTGCATAGCGAGAAAAACGTGGTGTACCGCGATCTGAAACTGGAGAACCTGATGCTGGACAAGGA
CGGTCACATCAAAATCACCGATTTCGGTCTGTGCAAGGAAGGTATTAAAGATGGCGCAACTATGAAAACT
TTTTGTGGCACCCCGGAATATCTGGCGCCGGAAGTTCTGGAAGATAACGATTATGGTCGTGCCGTCGACT
GGTGGGGCCTGGGCGTTGTGATGTATGAAATGATGTGTGGCCGTCTGCCGTTCTACAACCAAGACCACGA
AAAACTGTTTGAACTGATTCTGATGGAAGAGATTCGTTTCCCGCGCACTCTGGGTCCGGAAGCTAAATCT
CTGCTGTCCGGTCTGCTGAAAAAAGACCCAAAACAGCGTCTGGGCGGTGGTAGCGAAGATGCTAAAGAAA
TCATGCAGCACCGCTTTTTCGCGGGTATCGTTTGGCAGCACGTTTACGAGAAAAAACTGAGCCCGCCATT
CAAACCGCAGGTGACCTCTGAAACCGACACTCGTTACTTCGATGAAGAATTCACTGCACAGATGGCGGCC
GCATA
[142 nt withheld, positions 1826-1967]
C
[98 nt withheld, positions 1969-2066]
AGTTTGTACTGGTGACGAAACTCAGTGTCTAGCTAGAGTGGC
[149 nt withheld, positions 2109-2257]
T
[41 nt withheld, positions 2259-2299]
T
[62 nt withheld, positions 2301-2362]
A
[35 nt withheld, positions 2364-2398]
CCTCCCTCAATCGGTTGAATGTCGCCCTTTTGTCTTTGGCGCTGGTAAACCATATGAA
[86 nt withheld, positions 2457-2542]
T
[54 nt withheld, positions 2544-2597]
CTAGCGCCGCCCTATACCTTGTCTGCCTCCCCGCGTTGCGTCGCGGTGCATGGAGCCGGGCCACCTCGAC
CTGAATGGAAGCCGGCGGCACCTCGCTAACGGATTCACCACTCCAAGAATTGGAGCCAATCAATTCTTGC
GGAGAACTGTGAATGCGCAAACCAACCCTTGGCAGAACATATCCATCGCGTCCGCCATCTCCAGCAGCCG
CACGCGGCGCATCTCGGGCAGCGTTGGGTCCTGGCCACGGGTGCGCATGATCGTGCTCCTGTCGTTGAGG
ACCCGGCTAGGCTGGCGGGGTTGCCTTACTGGTTAGCAGAATGAATCACCGATACGCGAGCGAACGTGAA
GCGACTGCTGCTGCAAAACGTCTGCGACCTGAGCAACAACATGAATGGTCTTCGGTTTCCGTGTTTCGTA
AAGTCTGGAAACGCGGAAGTCAGCGCCCTGCACCATTATGTTCCGGATCTGCATCGCAGGATGCTGCTGG
CTACCCTGTGGAACACCTACATCTGTATTAACGAAGCGCTGGCATTGACCCTGAGTGATTTTTCTCTGGT
CCCGCCGCATCCATACCGCCAGTTGTTTACCCTCACAACGTTCCAGTAACCGGGCATGTTCATCATCAGT
AACCCGTATCGTGAGCATCCTCTCTCGTTTCATCGGTATCATTACCCCCATGAACAGAAATCCCCCTTAC
ACGGAGGCATCAGTGACCAAACAGGAAAAAACCGCCCTTAACATGGCCCGCTTTATCAGAAGCCAGACAT
TAACGCTTCTGGAGAAACTCAACGAGCTGGACGCGGATGAACAGGCAGACATCTGTGAATCGCTTCACGA
CCACGCTGATGAGCTTTACCGCAGGATCCGCGAAATTGTAAGCGTTAATATTTTGTTAAAATTCGCGTTA
AATTTTTGTTAAATCAGCTCATTTTTTAACCAATAGGCCGAAATCGGCAAAATCCCTTATAAATCAAAAG
AATAGACCGAGATAGGGT
[37 nt withheld, positions 3596-3632]
AAAGAACGTGGACTCCAACGTCAAAGG
[49 nt withheld, positions 3660-3708]
T
[91 nt withheld, positions 3710-3800]
G
[124 nt withheld, positions 3802-3925]
CGCGGATCCTGCCTCGCGCGTTTCGGTGATGACGGTGAAAACCTCTGACACATGCAGCTCCCGGAGACGG
TCACAGCTTGTCTGTAAGCGGATGCCGGGAGCAGACAAGCCCGTCAGGGCGCGTCAGCGGGTGTTGGCGG
GTGTCGGGGCGCAGCCATGACCCAGTCACGTAGCGATAGCGGAGTGTATACTGGCTTAACTATGCGGCAT
CAGAGCAGATTGTACTGAGAGTGCACCATATGCGGTGTGAAATACCGCACAGATGCGTAAGGAGAAAATA
CCGCATCAGGCGCTCTTCCGCTTCCTCGCTCACTGACTCGCTGCGCTCGGTCGTTCGGCTGCGGCGAGCG
GTATCAGCTCACTCAAAGGCGGTAATACGGTTATCCACAGAATCAGGGGATAACGCAGGAAAGAACATGT
GAGCAAAAGGCCAGCAAAAGGCCAGGAACCGTAAAAAGGCCGCGTTGCTGGCGTTTTTCCATAGGCTCCG
CCCCCCTGACGAGCATCACAAAAATCGACGCTCAAGTCAGAGGTGGCGAAACCCGACAGGACTATAAAGA
TACCAGGGTTTCCCCCTGGAAGCTCCCTCGTGCGCTCTCCTGTTCCGACCCTGCCGCTTACCGGATACCT
GTCCGCCTTTCTCCCTTCGGGAAGCGTGGCGCTTTCTCATAGCTCACGCTGTAGGTATCTCAGTTCGGTG
TAGGTCGTTCGCTCCAAGCTGGGCTGTGTGCACGAACCCCCCGTTCAGCCCGACCGCTGCGCCTTATCCG
GTAACTATCGTCTTGAGTCCAACCCGGTAAGACACGACTTATCGCCACTGGCAGCAGCCACTGGTAACAG
GATTAGCAGAGCGAGGTATGTAGGCGGTGCTACAGAGTTCTTGAAGTGGTGGCCTAACTACGGCTACACT
AGAAGGACAGTATTTGGTATCTGCGCTCTGCTGAAGCCAGTTACCTTCGGAAAAAGAGTTGGTAGCTCTT
GATCCGGCAAACAAACCACCGCTGGTAGCGGTGGTTTTTTTGTTTGCAAGCAGCAGATTACGCGCAGAAA
AAAAGGATCTCAAGAAGATCCTTTGATCTTTTCTACGGGGTCTGACGCTCAGTGGAACGAAAACTCACGT
TAAGGGATTTTGGTCATGAGATTATCAAAAAGGATCTTCACCTAGATCCTTTTAAATTAAAAATGAAGTT
TTAAATCAATCTAAAGTATATATGAGTAAACTTGGTCTGACAGTTACCAATGCTTAATCAGTGAGGCACC
TATCTCAGCGATCTGTCTATTTCGTTCATCCATAGTTGCCTGACTCCCCGTCGTGTAGATAACTACGATA
CGGGAGGGCTTACCATCTGGCCCCAGTGCTGCAATGATACCGCGAGACCCACGCTCACCGGCTCCAGATT
TATCAGCAATAAACCAGCCAGCCGGAAGGGCCGAGCGCAGAAGTGGTCCTGCAACTTTATCCGCCTCCAT
CCAGTCTATTAATTGTTGCCGGGAAGCTAGAGTAAGTAGTTCGCCAGTTAATAGTTTGCGCAACGTTGTT
GCCATTGCTGCAGGCATCGTGGTGTCACGCTCGTCGTTTGGTATGGCTTCATTCAGCTCCGGTTCCCAAC
GATCAAGGCGAGTTACATGATCCCCCATGTTGTGCAAAAAAGCGGTTAGCTCCTTCGGTCCTCCGATCGT
TGTCAGAAGTAAGTTGGCCGCAGTGTTATCACTCATGGTTATGGCAGCACTGCATAATTCTCTTACTGTC
ATGCCATCCGTAAGATGCTTTTCTGTGACTGGTGAGTACTCAACCAAGTCATTCTGAGAATAGTGTATGC
GGCGACCGAGTTGCTCTTGCCCGGCGTCAACACGGGATAATACCGCGCCACATAGCAGAACTTTAAAAGT
GCTCATCATTGGAAAACGTTCTTCGGGGCGAAAACTCTCAAGGATCTTACCGCTGTTGAGATCCAGTTCG
ATGTAACCCACTCGTGCACCCAACTGATCTTCAGCATCTTTTACTTTCACCAGCGTTTCTGGGTGAGCAA
AAACAGGAAGGCAAAATGCCGCAAAAAAGGGAATAAGGGCGACACGGAAATGTTGAATACTCATACTCTT
CCTTTTTCAATATTATTGAAGCATTTATCAGGGTTATTGTCTCATGAGCGGATACATATTTGAATGTATT
TAGAAAAATAAACAAATAGGGGTTCCGCGCACATTTCCCCGAAAAGTGCCACCTGACGTCTAAGAAACCA
TTATTATCATGACATTAACCTATAAAAATAGGCGTATCACGAGGCCCTTTCGTCTTCAAGAATTCCCGAC
ACCATCGAATGGTGCAAAACCTTTCGCGGTATGGCATGATAGCGCCCGGAAGAGAGTCAATTCAGGGTGG
TGAATGTGAAACCAGTAACGTTATACGATGTCGCAGAGTATGCCGGTGTCTCTTATCAGACCGTTTCCCG
CGTGGTGAACCAGGCCAGCCACGTTTCTGCGAAAACGCGGGAAAAAGTGGAAGCGGCGATGGCGGAGCTG
AATTACATTCCCAACCGCGTGGCACAACAACTGGCGGGCAAACAGTCGTTGCTGATTGGCGTTGCCACCT
CCAGTCTGGCCCTGCACGCGCCGTCGCAAATTGTCGCGGCGATTAAATCTCGCGCCGATCAACTGGGTGC
CAGCGTGGTGGTGTCGATGGTAGAACGAAGCGGCGTCGAAGCCTGTAAAGCGGCGGTGCACAATCTTCTC
GCGCAACGCGTCAGTGGGCTGATCATTAACTATCCGCTGGATGACCAGGATGCCATTGCTGTGGAAGCTG
CCTGCACTAATGTTCCGGCGTTATTTCTTGATGTCTCTGACCAGACACCCATCAACAGTATTATTTTCTC
CCATGAAGACGGTACGCGACTGGGCGTGGAGCATCTGGTCGCATTGGGTCACCAGCAAATCGCGCTGTTA
GCGGGCCCATTAAGTTCTGTCTCGGCGCGTCTGCGTCTGGCTGGCTGGCATAAATATCTCACTCGCAATC
AAATTCAGCCGATAGCGGAACGGGAAGGCGACTGGAGTGCCATGTCCGGTTTTCAACAAACCATGCAAAT
GCTGAATGAGGGCATCGTTCCCACTGCGATGCTGGTTGCCAACGATCAGATGGCGCTGGGCGCAATGCGC
GCCATTACCGAGTCCGGGCTGCGCGTTGGTGCGGATATCTCGGTAGTGGGATACGACGATACCGAAGACA
GCTCATGTTATATCCCGCCGTTAACCACCATCAAACAGGATTTTCGCCTGCTGGGGCAAACCAGCGTGGA
CCGCTTGCTGCAACTCTCTCAGGGCCAGGCGGTGAAGGGCAATCAGCTGTTGCCCGTCTCACTGGTGAAA
AGAAAAACCACCCTGGCGCCCAATACGCAAACCGCCTCTCCCCGCGCGTTGGCCGATTCATTAATGCAGC
TGGCACGACAGGTTTCCCGACTGGAAAGCGGGCAGTGAGCGCAACGCAATTAATGTAAGTTAGCTCACTC
ATTAGGCACAATTCTCATGTTTGACAGCTTATCATCGACTGCACGGTGCACCAATGCTTCTGGCGTCAGG
CAGCCATCGGAAGCTGTGGTATGGCTGTGCAGGTCGTAAATCACTGCATAATTCGTGTCGCTCAAGGCGC
ACTCCCGTTCTGGATAATGTTTTTTGCGCCGACATCATAACGGTTCTGGCAAATATTCTGAAATGAGCTG
