>Addgene plasmid #109775 | pHH0103_AKT1_Pkinase | depositor partial sequence | sequence record 206727 | pHH0103_AKT1_Pkinase sequence 930 bps
GGCCCAGCCGGCCCGTGTTACGATGAATGAATTCGAGTACCTGAAACTGCTGGGCAAGGGCACCTTTGGT
AAAGTAATCCTGGTCAAAGAAAAAGCGACCGGCCGCTACTACGCCATGAAGATCCTGAAGAAAGAAGTAA
TTGTAGCTAAAGACGAAGTTGCGCACACCCTGACGGAAAACCGTGTGCTGCAAAACTCCCGTCATCCTTT
CCTGACCGCCCTGAAATACTCCTTTCAGACCCACGATCGTCTGTGCTTCGTTATGGAATATGCGAACGGC
GGTGAACTGTTTTTCCATCTGTCTCGTGAACGCGTTTTCTCCGAGGACCGTGCACGCTTCTATGGTGCAG
AGATCGTATCTGCTCTGGACTACCTGCATAGCGAGAAAAACGTGGTGTACCGCGATCTGAAACTGGAGAA
CCTGATGCTGGACAAGGACGGTCACATCAAAATCACCGATTTCGGTCTGTGCAAGGAAGGTATTAAAGAT
GGCGCAACTATGAAAACTTTTTGTGGCACCCCGGAATATCTGGCGCCGGAAGTTCTGGAAGATAACGATT
ATGGTCGTGCCGTCGACTGGTGGGGCCTGGGCGTTGTGATGTATGAAATGATGTGTGGCCGTCTGCCGTT
CTACAACCAAGACCACGAAAAACTGTTTGAACTGATTCTGATGGAAGAGATTCGTTTCCCGCGCACTCTG
GGTCCGGAAGCTAAATCTCTGCTGTCCGGTCTGCTGAAAAAAGACCCAAAACAGCGTCTGGGCGGTGGTA
GCGAAGATGCTAAAGAAATCATGCAGCACCGCTTTTTCGCGGGTATCGTTTGGCAGCACGTTTACGAGAA
AAAACTGAGCCCGCCATTCAAACCGCAGGTGACCTCTGAAACCGACACTCGTTACTTCGATGAAGAATTC
ACTGCACAGATGGCGGCCGC
